>Addgene plasmid #220531 | pAAV-syn-DIO-axon-jGCaMP8f | addgene full sequence | sequence record 436147 | Addgene NGS Result
CCTGCAGGCAGCTGCGCGCTCGCTCGCTCACTGAGGCCGCCCGGGCGTCGGGCGACCTTTGGTCGCCCGG
CCTCAGTGAGCGAGCGAGCGCGCAGAGAGGGAGTGGCCAACTCCATCACTAGGGGTTCCTGCGGCCGCAC
GCGTGTGTCTAGACTGCAGAGGGCCCTGCGTATGAGTGCAAGTGGGTTTTAGGACCAGGATGAGGCGGGG
TGGGGGTGCCTACCTGACGACCGACCCCGACCCACTGGACAAGCACCCAACCCCCATTCCCCAAATTGCG
CATCCCCTATCAGAGAGGGGGAGGGGAAACAGGATGCGGCGAGGCGCGTGCGCACTGCCAGCTTCAGCAC
CGCGGACAGTGCCTTCGCCCCCGCCTGGCGGCGCGCGCCACCGCCGCCTCAGCACTGAAGGCGCGCTGAC
GTCACTCGCCGGTCCCCCGCAAACTCCCCTTCCCGGCCACCTTGGTCGCGTCCGCGCCGCCGCCGGCCCA
GCCGGACCGCACCACGCGAGGCGCGAGATAGGGGGGCACGGGCGCGACCATCTGCGCTGCGGCGCCGGCG
ACTCAGCGCTGCCTCAGTCTGCGGTGGGCAGCGGAGGAGTCGTGTCGTGCCTGAGAGCGCAGTCGAGAAG
GTACCGGATCCTCTAGAGTCGACTCCGGAATAACTTCGTATAGGATACTTTATACGAAGTTATGCAGAAT
GGTAGCTGGATTGTAGCTGCTATTAGCAATATGAAACCTCTTAATAACTTCGTATAGCATACATTATACG
AAGTTATGGCGCGCCTCCGGATCCCTTCGCTGTCATCATTTGTACAAACTCTTCGTAGTTTACCTGACCA
TCCCCATCGATGTCTGCTTCCCTGATCATTTCATCAACCTCTTCATCTGTTAACTTCTCTCCAAGGTTTG
TCATCACGTGGCGAAGCTCTGCTGCACTGATGTAGCCATTGCCATCCTTATCAAACACACCGAACGCTTC
TCTAATTTCTTCTTCCGTGTCCCTGTATTTCATTTTTCTTGCCATCATTGTCAGGAACTCAGGGAAGTCG
ATTGTGCCGTCACCGTCGGCATCTACTTCATTGATCATGTCCTGCAGCTCTGCTTCTGTGGGGTTCAGTC
CGAGAGACCGCATCACCGTCCCCAGCTCCTTGGTTGTTATTGTCCCATCCCCGTCCTTGTCAAATAGGGA
GAAAGCCTCTTTAAATTCTGCGATCTGCTCTTCAGTCAGTTGGTCCGGCAGGTTGTACTCCAGCTTGTGC
CCCAGGATGTTGCCGTCCTCCTTGAAGTCGATGCCCTTCAGCTCGATGCGGTTCACCAGGGTGTCGCCCT
CGAACTTCACCTCGGCGCGGGTCTTGTAGTTGCCGTCGTCCTTGAAGAAGATGGTGCGCTCCTGGATGTA
GCCTTCGGGCATGGCGGACTTGAAGAAGTCGTGCTGCTTCATGTGGTCGGGGTAGCGGCTGAAGCACTGC
ACGCCGTAGGTCAGGGTGGTCACGAGGGTGGGCCAGGGCACGGGCAGCTTGCCGGTGGTGCAGATGAACT
TCAGGGTCAGCTTGCCGTAGGTGGCATCGCCCTCACCCTCGCCGGACACGCTGAACTTGTGGCCGTTTAC
GTCGCCGTCCAGCTCGACCAGGATGGGCACCACCCCGGTGAACAGCTCCTCGCCCTTGCTCACCATGCTC
CCTCCGGTACCGCCCTTGTACAGCTCGTCCATGCCGAGAGTGATCCCGGCGGCGGTCACGAACTCCAGCA
GGACCATGTGATCGCGCTTCTCGTTGGGGTCTTTCGAAAGTTTGGACTCCACGCTCAGGTAGTGGTTGTC
GGGCAGCAGCACGGGGCCGTCGCCGATGGGGGTGTTCTGCTGGTAGTGGTAGGCGAGCTGCACGCCGCCG
TCCTCGATGTTGTGGCGGATGTGGAAGTTCGCCTTGATGCCGTTCTTCTGCTTGTCGGCCTTGATATAGA
CGTTGATCTTCAGGCCCATCAGGCGGGCGATGATCTTCACGGCGGTGGCCACCTCCTTGAAGGTCTTCTT
GCGACGCGTGTGATGATGGTGATGATGAATCTTTTGGTCCTCATCATTCTTTTCAACCTGTTTGGTTCTT
CTCATACAGCACAGCATGCTAGCATAACTTCGTATAAAGTATCCTATACGAAGTTATTTGCCTTAACCCA
GAAATTATCACTGTTATTCTTTAGAATGGTGCAAAGAATAACTTCGTATAATGTATGCTATACGAAGTTA
TGAATTCGATATCAAGCTTATCGATAATCAACCTCTGGATTACAAAATTTGTGAAAGATTGACTGGTATT
CTTAACTATGTTGCTCCTTTTACGCTATGTGGATACGCTGCTTTAATGCCTTTGTATCATGCTATTGCTT
CCCGTATGGCTTTCATTTTCTCCTCCTTGTATAAATCCTGGTTGCTGTCTCTTTATGAGGAGTTGTGGCC
CGTTGTCAGGCAACGTGGCGTGGTGTGCACTGTGTTTGCTGACGCAACCCCCACTGGTTGGGGCATTGCC
ACCACCTGTCAGCTCCTTTCCGGGACTTTCGCTTTCCCCCTCCCTATTGCCACGGCGGAACTCATCGCCG
CCTGCCTTGCCCGCTGCTGGACAGGGGCTCGGCTGTTGGGCACTGACAATTCCGTGGTGTTGTCGGGGAA
ATCATCGTCCTTTCCTTGGCTGCTCGCCTATGTTGCCACCTGGATTCTGCGCGGGACGTCCTTCTGCTAC
GTCCCTTCGGCCCTCAATCCAGCGGACCTTCCTTCCCGCGGCCTGCTGCCGGCTCTGCGGCCTCTTCCGC
GTCTTCGCCTTCGCCCTCAGACGAGTCGGATCTCCCTTTGGGCCGCCTCCCCGCATCGATACCGTCGACC
CGGGCGGCCGCTTCGAGCAGACATGATAAGATACATTGATGAGTTTGGACAAACCACAACTAGAATGCAG
TGAAAAAAATGCTTTATTTGTGAAATTTGTGATGCTATTGCTTTATTTGTAACCATTATAAGCTGCAATA
AACTAACCACGTGCGGACCGAGCGGCCGCAGGAACCCCTAGTGATGGAGTTGGCCACTCCCTCTCTGCGC
GCTCGCTCGCTCACTGAGGCCGGGCGACCAAAGGTCGCCCGACGCCCGGGCTTTGCCCGGGCGGCCTCAG
TGAGCGAGCGAGCGCGCAGCTGCCTGCAGGGGCGCCTGATGCGGTATTTTCTCCTTACGCATCTGTGCGG
TATTTCACACCGCATA
[95 nt withheld, positions 3237-3331]
T
[46 nt withheld, positions 3333-3378]
C
[141 nt withheld, positions 3380-3520]
CCTTTGACGTTGGAGTCCACGTTCTTT
[37 nt withheld, positions 3548-3584]
ACTCTATCTCGGGCTATTCTTTTGATTTATAAGGGATTTTGCCGATTTCGGTCTATTGGTTAAAAAATGA
GCTGATTTAACAAAAATTTAACGCGAATTTTAACAAAATATTAACGTTTACAATTTTATGGTGCACTCTC
AGTACAATCTGCTCTGATGCCGCATAGTTAAGCCAGCCCCGACACCCGCCAACACCCGCTGACGCGCCCT
GACGGGCTTGTCTGCTCCCGGCATCCGCTTACAGACAAGCTGTGACCGTCTCCGGGAGCTGCATGTGTCA
GAGGTTTTCACCGTCATCACCGAAACGCGCGAGACGAAAGGGCCTCGTGATACGCCTATTTTTATAGGTT
AATGTCATGATAATAATGGTTTCTTAGACGTCAGGTGGCACTTTTCGGGGAAATGTGCGCGGAACCCCTA
TTTGTTTATTTTTCTAAATACATTCAAATATGTATCCGCTCATGAGACAATAACCCTGATAAATGCTTCA
ATAATATTGAAAAAGGAAGAGTATGAGTATTCAACATTTCCGTGTCGCCCTTATTCCCTTTTTTGCGGCA
TTTTGCCTTCCTGTTTTTGCTCACCCAGAAACGCTGGTGAAAGTAAAAGATGCTGAAGATCAGTTGGGTG
CACGAGTGGGTTACATCGAACTGGATCTCAACAGCGGTAAGATCCTTGAGAGTTTTCGCCCCGAAGAACG
TTTTCCAATGATGAGCACTTTTAAAGTTCTGCTATGTGGCGCGGTATTATCCCGTATTGACGCCGGGCAA
GAGCAACTCGGTCGCCGCATACACTATTCTCAGAATGACTTGGTTGAGTACTCACCAGTCACAGAAAAGC
ATCTTACGGATGGCATGACAGTAAGAGAATTATGCAGTGCTGCCATAACCATGAGTGATAACACTGCGGC
CAACTTACTTCTGACAACGATCGGAGGACCGAAGGAGCTAACCGCTTTTTTGCACAACATGGGGGATCAT
GTAACTCGCCTTGATCGTTGGGAACCGGAGCTGAATGAAGCCATACCAAACGACGAGCGTGACACCACGA
TGCCTGTAGCAATGGCAACAACGTTGCGCAAACTATTAACTGGCGAACTACTTACTCTAGCTTCCCGGCA
ACAATTAATAGACTGGATGGAGGCGGATAAAGTTGCAGGACCACTTCTGCGCTCGGCCCTTCCGGCTGGC
TGGTTTATTGCTGATAAATCTGGAGCCGGTGAGCGTGGGTCTCGCGGTATCATTGCAGCACTGGGGCCAG
ATGGTAAGCCCTCCCGTATCGTAGTTATCTACACGACGGGGAGTCAGGCAACTATGGATGAACGAAATAG
ACAGATCGCTGAGATAGGTGCCTCACTGATTAAGCATTGGTAACTGTCAGACCAAGTTTACTCATATATA
CTTTAGATTGATTTAAAACTTCATTTTTAATTTAAAAGGATCTAGGTGAAGATCCTTTTTGATAATCTCA
TGACCAAAATCCCTTAACGTGAGTTTTCGTTCCACTGAGCGTCAGACCCCGTAGAAAAGATCAAAGGATC
TTCTTGAGATCCTTTTTTTCTGCGCGTAATCTGCTGCTTGCAAACAAAAAAACCACCGCTACCAGCGGTG
GTTTGTTTGCCGGATCAAGAGCTACCAACTCTTTTTCCGAAGGTAACTGGCTTCAGCAGAGCGCAGATAC
CAAATACTGTTCTTCTAGTGTAGCCGTAGTTAGGCCACCACTTCAAGAACTCTGTAGCACCGCCTACATA
CCTCGCTCTGCTAATCCTGTTACCAGTGGCTGCTGCCAGTGGCGATAAGTCGTGTCTTACCGGGTTGGAC
TCAAGACGATAGTTACCGGATAAGGCGCAGCGGTCGGGCTGAACGGGGGGTTCGTGCACACAGCCCAGCT
TGGAGCGAACGACCTACACCGAACTGAGATACCTACAGCGTGAGCTATGAGAAAGCGCCACGCTTCCCGA
AGGGAGAAAGGCGGACAGGTATCCGGTAAGCGGCAGGGTCGGAACAGGAGAGCGCACGAGGGAGCTTCCA
GGGGGAAACGCCTGGTATCTTTATAGTCCTGTCGGGTTTCGCCACCTCTGACTTGAGCGTCGATTTTTGT
GATGCTCGTCAGGGGGGCGGAGCCTATGGAAAAACGCCAGCAACGCGGCCTTTTTACGGTTCCTGGCCTT
TTGCTGGCCTTTTGCTCACATGT
Features (pLannotate 1.2.2; 23 found; start..end, strand, type, name):
     12..39      +  repeat_region  AAV2 ITR (fragment): inverted terminal repeat of adeno-associated virus serotype 2 inverted
     68..95      +  repeat_region  AAV2 ITR (fragment): inverted terminal repeat of adeno-associated virus serotype 2 inverted
    175..622     +  promoter       hSyn promoter: human synapsin I promoter; confers neuron-specific expression (Kügler et al., 2003)
    636..653     +  misc_feature   MCS (fragment): pUC18/19 multiple cloning site
    660..693     +  protein_bind   lox2272: Cre-mediated recombination occurs in the 8-bp core sequence (GGATACTT). lox2272 sites are compatible with each other, but incompatible with loxP or loxN sites (Lee and Saito, 1988). Cre recombinase
    694..743     -  intron         β-globin intron (fragment): internally truncated intron from human β-globin
    744..777     +  protein_bind   loxP: Cre-mediated recombination occurs in the 8-bp core sequence (GCATACAT). Cre recombinase
    795..1964    -  CDS            GCaMP6s (fragment): improved fluorescent protein-based calcium sensor (Chen et al., 2013)
   2058..2117    -  CDS            Gap43 (fragment): NEUM_RAT - Experimental evidence at protein level: Swiss-Prot protein existence level 1. This protein is associated with nerve growth. It is a major component of the motile 'growth cones' that form the tips of elongating axons. Plays a role in axonal and dendritic filopodia induction (By similarity). From Rattus norvegicus (Rat).
   2124..2157    -  protein_bind   lox2272: Cre-mediated recombination occurs in the 8-bp core sequence (GGATACTT). lox2272 sites are compatible with each other, but incompatible with loxP or loxN sites (Lee and Saito, 1988). Cre recombinase
   2158..2207    -  intron         β-globin intron (fragment): internally truncated intron from human β-globin
   2208..2241    -  protein_bind   loxP: Cre-mediated recombination occurs in the 8-bp core sequence (GCATACAT). Cre recombinase
   2242..2266    +  misc_feature   MCS (fragment): pBluescript multiple cloning site
   2266..2854    +  misc_feature   WPRE: woodchuck hepatitis virus posttranscriptional regulatory element
   2888..3013    -  polyA_signal   SV40 poly(A) signal (fragment): SV40 polyadenylation signal
   3040..3180    +  repeat_region  AAV2 ITR: inverted terminal repeat of adeno-associated virus serotype 2 inverted
   3185..3236    -  misc_feature   bom (fragment): basis of mobility region from pBR322
   3255..3710    +  rep_origin     f1 ori (sequence partly withheld): f1 bacteriophage origin of replication; arrow indicates direction of (+) strand synthesis
   3711..3760    -  misc_feature   bom (fragment): basis of mobility region from pBR322
   3862..3897    -  CDS            rop (fragment): Rop protein, which maintains plasmids at low copy number; rop
   3992..4096    +  promoter       AmpR promoter: bla
   4097..4957    +  CDS            AmpR: β-lactamase; bla; confers resistance to ampicillin, carbenicillin, and related antibiotics
   5128..5716    +  rep_origin     ori: high-copy-number ColE1/pMB1/pBR322/pUC origin of replication
