[The description below was written by a language model from this plasmid's Addgene catalogue record and pLannotate feature annotations shown in this document.]
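Description:
pAAV-syn-DIO-axon-jGCaMP8f is an adeno-associated virus transfer plasmid (pAAV backbone, 5,777 nt in the sequenced record) for Cre-dependent, neuron-specific expression of an axon-enriched version of the genetically encoded calcium indicator jGCaMP8f. It is propagated in bacteria through a high-copy ColE1/pUC-type origin with ampicillin selection (AmpR under its own bla promoter), and it also carries an f1 phage origin. The expression cassette is flanked by AAV2 inverted terminal repeats, which allow it to be packaged into recombinant AAV particles. The right ITR is annotated in full, whereas the left one is detected only as short fragments, a common outcome for these repeat-rich, recombination-prone elements.

Between the ITRs, the human synapsin I promoter restricts expression to neurons. Downstream lies a DIO (double-floxed inverted open reading frame) cassette: the coding sequence sits in the antisense orientation, bracketed by pairs of incompatible lox2272 and loxP sites arranged in opposing orientations. Cre recombinase inverts the insert and then excises one site of each pair, locking it in the sense orientation, so only Cre-expressing neurons produce the sensor. The inverted reading frame consists of a short Gap43-derived fragment at the N-terminus, which serves as the axon-targeting motif, fused to the GCaMP sensor. The annotation software labels the sensor as a GCaMP6s fragment by homology, but the catalogue identifies it as jGCaMP8f. A WPRE and an SV40 polyadenylation signal follow the cassette to enhance transcript stability and processing. According to the record, the construct is used for enriched expression of GCaMP8f in the axons of Cre-defined neuronal populations, consistent with imaging of calcium activity in axonal projections.
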