Addgene plasmid #220531: pAAV-syn-DIO-axon-jGCaMP8f
Purpose: For Cre-dependent enriched expression of GCaMP8f in axons
Depositing lab: Lin Tian. Depositing organization: Max Planck Florida Institute.
Backbone
  Vector backbone: pAAV
  Vector type: Mammalian Expression, AAV
Growth in bacteria
  Bacterial resistance: Ampicillin, 100 μg/mL
  Growth temperature: 30°C
  Growth strain: NEB Stable
  Copy number: High Copy
Gene/Insert
  Gene/Insert name: Axon-DIO-GCaMP8f
  Insert size (bp): 1582
  Promoter: hSynapsin
  Cloning method: Restriction Enzyme; 5′ cloning site AfeI (not destroyed); 3′ cloning site HindIII (not destroyed)
  Sequencing primers: 5′ GAAGGCGCGCTGACGTCACTCGCCG; 3′ CAAATTTTGTAATCCAGAGGTTGATT
Terms and licenses: Academic/Nonprofit Terms; Industry Terms: Not Available to Industry
How to cite: pAAV-syn-DIO-axon-jGCaMP8f was a gift from Lin Tian (Addgene plasmid # 220531 ; http://n2t.net/addgene:220531 ; RRID:Addgene_220531)
